Addgene plasmid #87766: pCK300
Purpose: (Empty Backbone) empty control plasmid, three terminators to place inserts between for insulation, ampR, pBR322 origin, lacI
Depositing lab: John Heap. Depositing organization: Imperial College London. Publication: Synthetic Chemical Inducers and Genetic Decoupling Enable Orthogonal Control of the rhaBAD Promoter. Kelly CL, Liu Z, Yoshihara A, Jenkinson SF, Wormald MR, Otero J, Estevez A, Kato A, Marqvorsen MH, Fleet GW, Estevez RJ, Izumori K, Heap JT. ACS Synth Biol. 2016 Oct 21;5(10):1136-1145. Epub 2016 Jun 21. 10.1021/acssynbio.6b00030 PubMed 27247275.
Backbone
  Vector backbone: pJ404
  Backbone manufacturer: DNA2.0
  Backbone size (bp): 4000
  Modifications to backbone: T5 promoter removed
  Vector type: Bacterial Expression, Synthetic Biology
  Promoter: None
Growth in bacteria
  Bacterial resistance: Ampicillin, 100 μg/mL
  Growth temperature: 37°C
  Growth strain: DH5alpha
  Copy number: High Copy
Terms and licenses: Academic/Nonprofit Terms; Industry Terms: Not Available to Industry
How to cite: pCK300 was a gift from John Heap (Addgene plasmid # 87766 ; http://n2t.net/addgene:87766 ; RRID:Addgene_87766)
