[The description below was written by a language model from this plasmid's Addgene catalogue record and pLannotate feature annotations shown in this document.]
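Description:
pCK300 is an empty bacterial backbone for E. coli synthetic biology work, derived from the commercial pJ404 expression vector by removing its T5 promoter. The record accordingly lists no promoter and no insert; the plasmid is intended both as an empty control and as a chassis into which parts can be cloned. The catalogue gives a backbone size of about 4 kb, and the sequenced record is 3,822 nt. It replicates from a high-copy ColE1/pBR322-type origin and is selected with ampicillin through a complete β-lactamase gene driven by its own bla promoter.

The defining design feature is a set of three transcription terminators, between which inserts can be placed so that each is insulated from read-through transcription originating in neighbouring parts or in the backbone. The automated annotation only partly resolves these. It detects fragments of the rrnB T1 and T2 terminators, with T1 lying next to a 5S rRNA sequence as in the native rrnB operon, but it does not identify a third terminator by name. The plasmid also carries a full-length lacI gene with its own promoter, retained from the parent vector, so the Lac repressor is supplied in cis for any lac-operator-controlled promoter that is later introduced. Very short matches to lacZα and to a kanamycin resistance gene are also annotated, but these are only about 20 to 25 nt long and should be regarded as non-functional remnants or incidental hits rather than working markers.

The associated publication concerns orthogonal control of the rhaBAD promoter. This suggests pCK300 serves as the negative control and parent scaffold for inducible expression constructs in that study, though the record does not detail specific derivatives.
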