Features (pLannotate 1.2.2; 10 found; start..end, strand, type, name):
     86..674     +  rep_origin     ori: high-copy-number ColE1/pMB1/pBR322/pUC origin of replication
    899..916     +  terminator     rrnB T2 terminator (fragment): transcription terminator T2 from the E. coli rrnB gene
    941..960     -  CDS            lacZα (fragment): LacZα fragment of β-galactosidase; lacZ fragment
   1456..1496    -  terminator     rrnB T1 terminator (fragment): transcription terminator T1 from the E. coli rrnB gene
   1498..1613    -  ncRNA          5S rRNA: Accession: RF00001 - 5S ribosomal RNA
   1644..1668    +  CDS            KanR (fragment): aminoglycoside phosphotransferase; aph(3')-Ia; confers resistance to kanamycin
   1698..1794    +  promoter       AmpR promoter (fragment): bla
   1797..2657    +  CDS            AmpR: β-lactamase; bla; confers resistance to ampicillin, carbenicillin, and related antibiotics
   2666..2739    +  promoter       lacI promoter (fragment): lacI
   2740..3819    +  CDS            lacI: LACI_ECOLI - Experimental evidence at protein level: Swiss-Prot protein existence level 1. Repressor of the lactose operon. Binds allolactose as an inducer. From Escherichia coli (strain K12).
>Addgene plasmid #87766 | pCK300 | addgene full sequence | sequence record 177280 | Addgene NGS Result
CTCATGACCAAAATCCCTTAACGTGAGTTACGCGCGCGTCGTTCCACTGAGCGTCAGACCCCGTAGAAAA
GATCAAAGGATCTTCTTGAGATCCTTTTTTTCTGCGCGTAATCTGCTGCTTGCAAACAAAAAAACCACCG
CTACCAGCGGTGGTTTGTTTGCCGGATCAAGAGCTACCAACTCTTTTTCCGAAGGTAACTGGCTTCAGCA
GAGCGCAGATACCAAATACTGTTCTTCTAGTGTAGCCGTAGTTAGCCCACCACTTCAAGAACTCTGTAGC
ACCGCCTACATACCTCGCTCTGCTAATCCTGTTACCAGTGGCTGCTGCCAGTGGCGATAAGTCGTGTCTT
ACCGGGTTGGACTCAAGACGATAGTTACCGGATAAGGCGCAGCGGTCGGGCTGAACGGGGGGTTCGTGCA
CACAGCCCAGCTTGGAGCGAACGACCTACACCGAACTGAGATACCTACAGCGTGAGCTATGAGAAAGCGC
CACGCTTCCCGAAGGGAGAAAGGCGGACAGGTATCCGGTAAGCGGCAGGGTCGGAACAGGAGAGCGCACG
AGGGAGCTTCCAGGGGGAAACGCCTGGTATCTTTATAGTCCTGTCGGGTTTCGCCACCTCTGACTTGAGC
GTCGATTTTTGTGATGCTCGTCAGGGGGGCGGAGCCTATGGAAAAACGCCAGCAACGCGGCCTTTTTACG
GTTCCTGGCCTTTTGCTGGCCTTTTGCTCACATGTTCTTTCCTGCGTTATCCCCTGATTCTGTGGATAAC
CGTATTACCGCCTTTGAGTGAGCTGATACCGCTCGCCGCAGCCGAACGACCGAGCGCAGCGAGTCAGTGA
GCGAGGAAGCGGAAGGCGAGAGTAGGGAACTGCCAGGCATCAAACTAAGCAGAAGGCCCCTGACGGATGG
CCTTTTTGCGTTTCTACAAACTCTTTCTGTGTTGTAAAACGACGGCCAGTCTTAAGCTCGGGCCCCCTGG
GCGGTTCTGATAACGAGTAATCGTTAATCCGCAAATAACGTAAAAACCCGCTTCGGCGGGTTTTTTTATG
GGGGGAGTTTAGGGAAAGAGCATTTGTCAGAATATTTAAGGGCGCCTGTCACTTTGCTTGATATATGAGA
ATTATTTAACCTTATAAATGAGAAAAAAGCAACGCACTTTAAATAAGATACGTTGCTTTTTCGATTGATG
AACACCTATAATTAAACTATTCATCTATTATTTATGATTTTTTGTATATACAATATTTCTAGTTTGTTAA
AGAGAATTAAGAAAATAAATCTCGAAAATAATAAAGGGAAAATCAGTTTTTGATATCAAAATTATACATG
TCAACGATAATACAAAATATAATACAAACTATAAGATGTTATCAGTATTTATTATGCATTTAGAATAAAT
TTTGTGTCGCCCTTTAACTCGAGCCCCAAGGGCGACACCCCATAATTAGCCCGGGCGAAAGGCCCAGTCT
TTCGACTGAGCCTTTCGTTTTATTTGATGCCTGGCAGTTCCCTACTCTCGCATGGGGAGTCCCCACACTA
CCATCGGCGCTACGGCGTTTCACTTCTGAGTTCGGCATGGGGTCAGGTGGGACCACCGCGCTACTGCCGC
CAGGCAAACAAGGGGTGTTATGAGCCATATTCAGGTATAAATGGGCTCGCGATAATGTTCAGAATTGGTT
AATTGGTTGTAACACTGACCCCTATTTGTTTATTTTTCTAAATACATTCAAATATGTATCCGCTCATGAG
ACAATAACCCTGATAAATGCTTCAATAATATTGAAAAAGGAAGAATATGAGTATTCAACATTTCCGTGTC
GCCCTTATTCCCTTTTTTGCGGCATTTTGCCTTCCTGTTTTTGCTCACCCAGAAACGCTGGTGAAAGTAA
AAGATGCTGAAGATCAGTTGGGTGCACGAGTGGGTTACATCGAACTGGATCTCAACAGCGGTAAGATCCT
TGAGAGTTTTCGCCCCGAAGAACGTTTTCCAATGATGAGCACTTTTAAAGTTCTGCTATGTGGCGCGGTA
TTATCCCGTATTGACGCCGGGCAAGAGCAACTCGGTCGCCGCATACACTATTCTCAGAATGACTTGGTTG
AGTACTCACCAGTCACAGAAAAGCATCTTACGGATGGCATGACAGTAAGAGAATTATGCAGTGCTGCCAT
AACCATGAGTGATAACACTGCGGCCAACTTACTTCTGACAACGATCGGAGGACCGAAGGAGCTAACCGCT
TTTTTGCACAACATGGGGGATCATGTAACTCGCCTTGATCGTTGGGAACCGGAGCTGAATGAAGCCATAC
CAAACGACGAGCGTGACACCACGATGCCTGTAGCGATGGCAACAACGTTGCGCAAACTATTAACTGGCGA
ACTACTTACTCTAGCTTCCCGGCAACAATTAATAGACTGGATGGAGGCGGATAAAGTTGCAGGACCACTT
CTGCGCTCGGCCCTTCCGGCTGGCTGGTTTATTGCTGATAAATCCGGAGCCGGTGAGCGTGGTTCTCGCG
GTATCATCGCAGCGCTGGGGCCAGATGGTAAGCCCTCCCGTATCGTAGTTATCTACACGACGGGGAGTCA
GGCAACTATGGATGAACGAAATAGACAGATCGCTGAGATAGGTGCCTCACTGATTAAGCATTGGTAAGCG
GCGCGCCATCGAATGGCGCAAAACCTTTCGCGGTATGGCATGATAGCGCCCGGAAGAGAGTCAATTCAGG
GTGGTGAATATGAAACCAGTAACGTTATACGATGTCGCAGAGTATGCCGGTGTCTCTTATCAGACCGTTT
CCCGCGTGGTGAACCAGGCCAGCCACGTTTCTGCGAAAACGCGGGAAAAAGTGGAAGCGGCGATGGCGGA
GCTGAATTACATTCCCAACCGCGTGGCACAACAACTGGCGGGCAAACAGTCGTTGCTGATTGGCGTTGCC
ACCTCCAGTCTGGCCCTGCACGCGCCGTCGCAAATTGTCGCGGCGATTAAATCTCGCGCCGATCAACTGG
GTGCCAGCGTGGTGGTGTCGATGGTAGAACGAAGCGGCGTCGAAGCCTGTAAAGCGGCGGTGCACAATCT
TCTCGCGCAACGCGTCAGTGGGCTGATCATTAACTATCCGCTGGATGACCAGGATGCCATTGCTGTGGAA
GCTGCCTGCACTAATGTTCCGGCGTTATTTCTTGATGTCTCTGACCAGACACCCATCAACAGTATTATTT
TCTCCCATGAGGACGGTACGCGACTGGGCGTGGAGCATCTGGTCGCATTGGGTCACCAGCAAATCGCGCT
GTTAGCGGGCCCATTAAGTTCTGTCTCGGCGCGTCTGCGTCTGGCTGGCTGGCATAAATATCTCACTCGC
AATCAAATTCAGCCGATAGCGGAACGGGAAGGCGACTGGAGTGCCATGTCCGGTTTTCAACAAACCATGC
AAATGCTGAATGAGGGCATCGTTCCCACTGCGATGCTGGTTGCCAACGATCAGATGGCGCTGGGCGCAAT
GCGCGCCATTACCGAGTCCGGGCTGCGCGTTGGTGCGGATATCTCGGTAGTGGGATACGACGATACCGAA
GATAGCTCATGTTATATCCCGCCGTTAACCACCATCAAACAGGATTTTCGCCTGCTGGGGCAAACCAGCG
TGGACCGCTTGCTGCAACTCTCTCAGGGCCAGGCGGTGAAGGGCAATCAGCTGTTGCCAGTCTCACTGGT
GAAAAGAAAAACCACCCTGGCGCCCAATACGCAAACCGCCTCTCCCCGCGCGTTGGCCGATTCATTAATG
CAGCTGGCACGACAGGTTTCCCGACTGGAAAGCGGGCAGTGA
